>Addgene plasmid #49882 | pCDNA-HA-Rab35N120I | depositor partial sequence | sequence record 74648 | Rab35
GGTACCACCATGTACCCATACGATGTTCCAGATTACGCTTACCCATACGATGTTCCAGATTACGCTTACC
CATACGATGTTCCAGATTACGCTGATGCCCGGGACTACGACCACCTCTTCAAGCTGCTCATCATCGGCGA
CAGCGGTGTGGGCAAGAGCAGTTTACTGTTGCGTTTTGCAGACAACACTTTCTCAGGCAGCTACATCACC
ACGATCGGAGTGGATTTCAAGATCCGGACCGTGGAGATCAACGGGGAGAAGGTGAAGCTGCAGATCTGGG
ACACAGCGGGGCAGGAGCGCTTCCGCACCATCACCTCCACGTATTATCGGGGGACCCACGGGGTCATTGT
GGTTTACGACGTCACCAGTGCCGAGTCCTTTGTCAACGTCAAGCGGTGGCTTCACGAAATCAACCAGAAC
TGTGATGATGTGTGCCGAATATTAGTGGGTATTAAGAATGACGACCCTGAGCGGAAGGTGGTGGAGACGG
AAGATGCCTACAAATTCGCCGGGCAGATGGGCATCCAGTTGTTCGAGACCAGCGCCAAGGAGAATGTCAA
CGTGGAAGAGATGTTCAACTGCATCACGGAGCTGGTCCTCCGAGCAAAGAAAGACAACCTGGCAAAACAG
CAGCAGCAACAACAGAACGATGTGGTGAAGCTCACGAAGAACAGTAAACGAAAGAAACGCTGCTGCTAAC
TCGAG
