>Addgene plasmid #49882 | pCDNA-HA-Rab35N120I | addgene partial sequence | sequence record 77303 | CMV-F 5'-CGCAAATGGGCGGTAGGCGTG-3'
CTATATAAGCAGAGCTCTCTGGCTAACTAGAGAACCCACTGCTTACTGGCTTATCGAAATTAATACGACT
CACTATAGGGAGACCCAAGCTGGCTAGCGTTTAAACTTAAGCTTGGTACCACCATGTACCCATACGATGT
TCCAGATTACGCTTACCCATACGATGTTCCAGATTACGCTTACCCATACGATGTTCCAGATTACGCTGAT
GCCCGGGACTACGACCACCTCTTCAAGCTGCTCATCATCGGCGACAGCGGTGTGGGCAAGAGCAGTTTAC
TGTTGCGTTTTGCAGACAACACTTTCTCAGGCAGCTACATCACCACGATCGGAGTGGATTTCAAGATCCG
GACCGTGGAGATCAACGGGGAGAAGGTGAAGCTGCAGATCTGGGACACAGCGGGGCAGGAGCGCTTCCGC
ACCATCACCTCCACGTATTATCGGGGGACCCACGGGGTCATTGTGGTTTACGACGTCACCAGTGCCGAGT
CCTTTGTCAACGTCAAGCGGTGGCTTCACGAAATCAACCAGAACTGTGATGATGTGTGCCGAATATTAGT
GGGTATTAAGAATGACGACCCTGAGCGGAAGGTGGTGGAGACGGAAGATGCCTACAAATTCGCCGGGCAG
ATGGGCATCCAGTTGTTCGAGACCAGCGCCAAGGAGAATGTCAACGTGGAAGAGATGTTCAACTGCATCA
CGGAGCTGGTCCTCCGAGCAAAGAAAGACAACCTGGCAAAACAGCAGCAGCAACAACAGAACGATGTGGT
GAAGCTCACGAAGAACAGTAAACGAAAGAAACGCTGCTGCTAACTCGAGTCTAGAGGGCCCGTTTAAACC
CGCTGATCAGCCTCGACTGTGCCTTCTAGTTGCCAGCCATCTGTTGTTTGCCCCTCCCCCGTGCCTTCCT
TGACCCTGGAAGGTGCCACTCCCACTGTCCTTTCCTAATAAAATGAGGAAATTGCATCGCATTGTCTGAG
TAGGTGTCATTCTAT
