[The description below was written by a language model from this plasmid's Addgene catalogue record.]
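Description:
pCDNA-HA-Rab35N120I is a mammalian expression plasmid built on the pCDNA3.1+ backbone, about 6.0 kb in total, with a roughly 600 bp insert in a 5.4 kb vector. It is maintained in E. coli as a high-copy plasmid under ampicillin selection. It also carries a neomycin resistance marker, so transfected mammalian cells can be selected with G418 if stable expression is wanted. No feature table accompanies the record, so backbone elements beyond those listed in the catalogue fields are not itemised.

The payload is the human RAB35 coding sequence (also known as RAB1C or RAY), which encodes a small GTPase of the Rab family. It was cloned between KpnI and XhoI sites, both of which were preserved. Transcription is driven by the CMV promoter, a strong constitutive promoter for high-level expression in many mammalian cell types. A triple HA epitope tag is fused to the N terminus of the protein, allowing detection or immunoprecipitation with anti-HA antibodies. This placement leaves the C terminus free, which is where Rab proteins are normally lipid-modified for membrane attachment.

The insert carries an asparagine-to-isoleucine substitution at position 120. In Rab and Ras-family GTPases, mutations at the equivalent conserved guanine-nucleotide-binding residue generally impair nucleotide binding and are commonly used as dominant-interfering variants, although the record itself does not describe the phenotype. The plasmid was derived from a commercially sourced wild-type pCDNA3.1+ HA-Rab35 construct. Its stated purpose is to express HA-Rab35N120I in mammalian cells, presumably for comparison with wild-type Rab35 in functional studies.
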