Addgene plasmid #49882: pCDNA-HA-Rab35N120I
Purpose: expresses HA-Rab35N120I in mammalian cells
Depositing lab: Marci Scidmore. Depositing organization: Cornell University.
Backbone
  Vector backbone: pCDNA3.1+
  Backbone manufacturer: invitrogen
  Backbone size w/o insert (bp): 5428
  Total vector size (bp): 6028
  Vector type: Mammalian Expression
  Selectable markers: Neomycin (select with G418)
Growth in bacteria
  Bacterial resistance: Ampicillin, 100 μg/mL
  Growth temperature: 37°C
  Growth strain: DH5alpha
  Copy number: High Copy
Gene/Insert
  Gene/Insert name: Rab35
  Species: H. sapiens (human)
  Insert size (bp): 600
  Mutation: Asparagine 120 to Isoleucine
  GenBank ID: AF498960
  Entrez Gene: RAB35 (a.k.a. H-ray, RAB1C, RAY)
  Promoter: CMV
  Tag / fusion protein: 3X-HA (N terminal on insert)
  Cloning method: Restriction Enzyme; 5′ cloning site kpn (not destroyed); 3′ cloning site XhoI (not destroyed)
  Sequencing primers: 5′ T7 Fwd (TAATACGACTCACTATAGGG)
Resource information
  A portion of this plasmid was derived from a plasmid made by: derived from pCDNA3.1+HA-Rab35 (purchased from Missouri S&T cDNA Resource Center)
Terms and licenses: Academic/Nonprofit Terms; Industry Terms: Not Available to Industry
How to cite: pCDNA-HA-Rab35N120I was a gift from Marci Scidmore (Addgene plasmid # 49882)
